>Addgene plasmid #122036 | pSC-NF8-d1-eGFP | addgene full sequence | sequence record 235989 | Addgene NGS Result
TAGCCATGCTCTAGGATCTGAATTGGCCGCAATAAAATATCTTTATTTTCATTACATCTGTGTGTTGGTT
TTTTGTGTGAATCGATAGTACTAACATACGCTCTCCATCAAAACAAAACGAAACAAAACAAACTAGCAAA
ATAGGCTGTCCCCAGTGCAAGTGCAGGTGCCAGAACATTTCTCTATCGATAGGTACCGAGCTCTTACGCG
TGCTAGCGGGAATTTCCGGGAATTTCCGGGAATTTCCGGGAATTTCCAGATCCGCGTGCTAGCGGGAATT
TCCGGGAATTTCCGGGAATTTCCGGGAATTTCCAGATCAGCTTATCGATACCGTCGACCTCGCCTATATA
AGCAGAGCTCGTTTAGTGAACCGTCAGATCGCCTGGAGAATTCGAGCTCGGTACCCGGGGATCAGCTTAT
CGATACCGTCGACCTCGAGGAACTGAAAAACCAGAAAGTTAACTGGTAAGTTTAGTCTTTTTGTCTTTTA
TTTCAGGTCCCGGATCCGGTGGTGGTGCAAATCAAAGAACTGCTCCTCAGTGGATGTTGCCTTTACTTCT
AGGCCTGTACGGAAGTGTTACTTCTGCTCTAAAAGCTGCGGAATTGTACCCGCGGCCCGGGATCCACCGG
TCGCCACCATGGTGAGCAAGGGCGAGGAGCTGTTCACCGGGGTGGTGCCCATCCTGGTCGAGCTGGACGG
CGACGTAAACGGCCACAAGTTCAGCGTGTCCGGCGAGGGCGAGGGCGATGCCACCTACGGCAAGCTGACC
CTGAAGTTCATCTGCACCACCGGCAAGCTGCCCGTGCCCTGGCCCACCCTCGTGACCACCCTGACCTACG
GCGTGCAGTGCTTCAGCCGCTACCCCGACCACATGAAGCAGCACGACTTCTTCAAGTCCGCCATGCCCGA
AGGCTACGTCCAGGAGCGCACCATCTTCTTCAAGGACGACGGCAACTACAAGACCCGCGCCGAGGTGAAG
TTCGAGGGCGACACCCTGGTGAACCGCATCGAGCTGAAGGGCATCGACTTCAAGGAGGACGGCAACATCC
TGGGGCACAAGCTGGAGTACAACTACAACAGCCACAACGTCTATATCATGGCCGACAAGCAGAAGAACGG
CATCAAGGTGAACTTCAAGATCCGCCACAACATCGAGGACGGCAGCGTGCAGCTCGCCGACCACTACCAG
CAGAACACCCCCATCGGCGACGGCCCCGTGCTGCTGCCCGACAACCACTACCTGAGCACCCAGTCCGCCC
TGAGCAAAGACCCCAACGAGAAGCGCGATCACATGGTCCTGCTGGAGTTCGTGACCGCCGCCGGGATCAC
TCTCGGCATGGACGAGCTGTACAAGTAAAGCGGCCGCGCGGATCCAGACATGATAAGATACATTGATGAG
TTTGGACAAACCACAACTAGAATGCAGTGAAAAAAATGCTTTATTTGTGAAATTTGTGATGCTATTGCTT
TATTTGTAACCATTATAAGCTGCAATAAACAAGTTAACAACAACAATTGCATTCATTTTATGTTTCAGGT
TCAGGGGGAGGTGTGGGAGGTTTTTTAGTCGACTAGAGCTCGCTGATCAGCCTCGACTGTGCCTTCTAGT
TGCCAGCCATCTGTTGTTTGCCCCTCCCCCGTGCCTTCCTTGACCCTGGAAGGTGCCACTCCCACTGTCC
TTTCCTAATAAAATGAGGAAATTGCATCGCATTGTCTGAGTAGGTGTCATTCTATTCTGGGGGGTGGGGT
GGGGCAGGACAGCAAGGGGGAGGATTGGGAAGACAATAGCAGGAACCCCACTCCCTCTCTGCGCGCTCGC
TCGCTCACTGAGGCCGGGCGACCAAAGGTCGCCCGACGCCCGGGCTTTGCCCGGGCGGCCTCAGTGAGCG
AGCGAGCGCGCAGCTGCATTAATGAATCGGCCAACGCGCGGGGAGAGGCGGTTTGCGTATTGGGCGCTCT
TCCGCTTCCTCGCTCACTGACTCGCTGCGCTCGGTCGTTCGGCTGCGGCGAGCGGTATCAGCTCACTCAA
AGGCGGTAATACGGTTATCCACAGAATCAGGGGATAACGCAGGAAAGAACATGTGAGCAAAAGGCCAGCA
AAAGGCCAGGAACCGTAAAAAGGCCGCGTTGCTGGCGTTTTTCCATAGGCTCCGCCCCCCTGACGAGCAT
CACAAAAATCGACGCTCAAGTCAGAGGTGGCGAAACCCGACAGGACTATAAAGATACCAGGCGTTTCCCC
CTGGAAGCTCCCTCGTGCGCTCTCCTGTTCCGACCCTGCCGCTTACCGGATACCTGTCCGCCTTTCTCCC
TTCGGGAAGCGTGGCGCTTTCTCATAGCTCACGCTGTAGGTATCTCAGTTCGGTGTAGGTCGTTCGCTCC
AAGCTGGGCTGTGTGCACGAACCCCCCGTTCAGCCCGACCGCTGCGCCTTATCCGGTAACTATCGTCTTG
AGTCCAACCCGGTAAGACACGACTTATCGCCACTGGCAGCAGCCACTGGTAACAGGATTAGCAGAGCGAG
GTATGTAGGCGGTGCTACAGAGTTCTTGAAGTGGTGGCCTAACTACGGCTACACTAGAAGAACAGTATTT
GGTATCTGCGCTCTGCTGAAGCCAGTTACCTTCGGAAAAAGAGTTGGTAGCTCTTGATCCGGCAAACAAA
CCACCGCTGGTAGCGGTGGTTTTTTTGTTTGCAAGCAGCAGATTACGCGCAGAAAAAAAGGATCTCAAGA
AGATCCTTTGATCTTTTCTACGGGGTCTGACGCTCAGTGGAACGAAAACTCACGTTAAGGGATTTTGGTC
ATGAGATTATCAAAAAGGATCTTCACCTAGATCCTTTTAAATTAAAAATGAAGTTTTAAATCAATCTAAA
GTATATATGAGTAAACTTGGTCTGACAGTTACCAATGCTTAATCAGTGAGGCACCTATCTCAGCGATCTG
TCTATTTCGTTCATCCATAGTTGCCTGACTCCCCGTCGTGTAGATAACTACGATACGGGAGGGCTTACCA
TCTGGCCCCAGTGCTGCAATGATACCGCGAGACCCACGCTCACCGGCTCCAGATTTATCAGCAATAAACC
AGCCAGCCGGAAGGGCCGAGCGCAGAAGTGGTCCTGCAACTTTATCCGCCTCCATCCAGTCTATTAATTG
TTGCCGGGAAGCTAGAGTAAGTAGTTCGCCAGTTAATAGTTTGCGCAACGTTGTTGCCATTGCTACAGGC
ATCGTGGTGTCACGCTCGTCGTTTGGTATGGCTTCATTCAGCTCCGGTTCCCAACGATCAAGGCGAGTTA
CATGATCCCCCATGTTGTGCAAAAAAGCGGTTAGCTCCTTCGGTCCTCCGATCGTTGTCAGAAGTAAGTT
GGCCGCAGTGTTATCACTCATGGTTATGGCAGCACTGCATAATTCTCTTACTGTCATGCCATCCGTAAGA
TGCTTTTCTGTGACTGGTGAGTACTCAACCAAGTCATTCTGAGAATAGTGTATGCGGCGACCGAGTTGCT
CTTGCCCGGCGTCAATACGGGATAATACCGCGCCACATAGCAGAACTTTAAAAGTGCTCATCATTGGAAA
ACGTTCTTCGGGGCGAAAACTCTCAAGGATCTTACCGCTGTTGAGATCCAGTTCGATGTAACCCACTCGT
GCACCCAACTGATCTTCAGCATCTTTTACTTTCACCAGCGTTTCTGGGTGAGCAAAAACAGGAAGGCAAA
ATGCCGCAAAAAAGGGAATAAGGGCGACACGGAAATGTTGAATACTCATACTCTTCCTTTTTCAATATTA
TTGAAGCATTTATCAGGGTTATTGTCTCATGAGCGGATACATATTTGAATGTATTTAGAAAAATAAACAA
ATAGGGGTTCCGCGCACATTTCCCCGAAAAGTGCCACCTGACGTCTAAGAAACCATTATTATCATGACAT
TAACCTATAAAAATAGGCGTATCACGAGGCCCTTTCGTCTCGCGCGTTTCGGTGATGACGGTGAAAACCT
CTGACACATGCAGCTCCCGGAGACGGTCACAGCTTGTCTGTAAGCGGATGCCGGGAGCAGACAAGCCCGT
CAGGGCGCGTCAGCGGGTGTTGGCGGGTGTCGGGGCTGGCTTAACTATGCGGCATCAGAGCAGATTGTAC
TGAGAGTGCACCATATGCGGTGTGAAATACCGCACAGATGCGTAAGGAGAAAATACCGCATCAGGCGATT
CCAACATCCAATAAATCATACAGGCAAGGCAAAGAA
[83 nt withheld, positions 4237-4319]
GGGAGAAGCCTTTATTTCAACGCAA
[44 nt withheld, positions 4345-4388]
TGAGTAATGTGTAGGT
[44 nt withheld, positions 4405-4448]
A
[69 nt withheld, positions 4450-4518]
CTACAAAGGCTATCAGGTCATTGCCTGAG
[100 nt withheld, positions 4548-4647]
AGATTGTATAAGCAAATATTTAAATTGTAAGCGTTAATATTTTGTTAAAATTCGCGTTAAATTTTTGTTA
AATCAGCTCATTTTTTAACCAATAGGCCGAAATCGGCAAAATCCCTTATAAATCAAAAGAATAGACCGAG
ATAGGGT
[37 nt withheld, positions 4795-4831]
AAAGAACGTGGACTCCAACGTCAAAGG
[49 nt withheld, positions 4859-4907]
T
[91 nt withheld, positions 4909-4999]
G
[378 nt withheld, positions 5001-5378]
G
[38 nt withheld, positions 5380-5417]
GGAATCGCCATTCGCCATTCAGGCTGCGCAACTGTTGGGAAGGGCGATCGGTGCGGGCCTCTTCGCTATT
ACGCCAGCTGCGCGCTCGCTCGCTCACTGAGGCCGCCCGGGCAAAGCCCGGGCGTCGGGCGACCTTTGGT
CGCCCGGCCTCAGTGAGCGAGCGAGCGCGCAGAGAGGGAGTGGCCAACTCCATCACTAGGGGTTCCTTGT
AGTTAATGATTAACCCGCCATGCTACTTATCTACG
Features (pLannotate 1.2.2; 23 found; start..end, strand, type, name):
     31..79      +  polyA_signal   poly(A) signal: synthetic polyadenylation signal
     93..184     +  misc_feature   pause site: RNA polymerase II transcriptional pause signal from the human α2 globin gene
    319..342     +  misc_feature   MCS (fragment): pBluescript multiple cloning site
    341..388     +  promoter       TRE3GV promoter (fragment): 3rd-generation Tet-responsive promoter that can be activated by binding of Tet-On® 3G, optimized for retroviral and lentiviral vectors
    388..413     +  misc_feature   MCS (fragment): pUC18/19 multiple cloning site
    414..440     +  misc_feature   MCS (fragment): pBluescript multiple cloning site
    466..562     +  intron         SV40 intron: modified SV40 intron with splice donor and acceptor sites
    614..631     +  misc_feature   MCS (fragment): multiple cloning site
    639..1358    +  CDS            EGFP: the original enhanced GFP (Yang et al., 1996) mammalian codon-optimized
   1371..1505    -  polyA_signal   SV40 poly(A) signal: SV40 polyadenylation signal
   1597..1708    +  polyA_signal   bGH poly(A) signal: bovine growth hormone polyadenylation signal
   1798..1907    +  repeat_region  AAV2 ITR (fragment): inverted terminal repeat of adeno-associated virus serotype 2 inverted
   1901..1957    -  CDS            lacI (fragment): lac repressor; lacI; The lac repressor binds to the lac operator to inhibit transcription in E. coli. This inhibition can be relieved by adding lactose or isopropyl-β-D-thiogalactopyranoside (IPTG).
   2140..2728    -  rep_origin     ori: high-copy-number ColE1/pMB1/pBR322/pUC origin of replication
   2899..3759    -  CDS            AmpR: β-lactamase; bla; confers resistance to ampicillin, carbenicillin, and related antibiotics
   3760..3864    -  promoter       AmpR promoter: bla
   3959..3994    +  CDS            rop (fragment): Rop protein, which maintains plasmids at low copy number; rop
   4096..4195    +  misc_feature   bom (fragment): basis of mobility region from pBR322
   4203..4606    -  CDS            M13 gene II (fragment) (sequence partly withheld): pII; II; replication
   4696..5124    -  rep_origin     f1 ori (sequence partly withheld): f1 bacteriophage origin of replication; arrow indicates direction of (+) strand synthesis
   5112..5417    -  CDS            M13 gene IV (fragment) (sequence partly withheld): pIV; IV; phage assembly
   5428..5497    -  CDS            lacZα (fragment): LacZα fragment of β-galactosidase; lacZ fragment
   5492..5624    -  repeat_region  AAV2 ITR (fragment): inverted terminal repeat of adeno-associated virus serotype 2 inverted
