[The description below was written by a language model from this plasmid's Addgene catalogue record and pLannotate feature annotations shown in this document.]
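Description:
pSC-NF8-d1-eGFP is an AAV transfer plasmid in which eGFP expression depends on NF-κB, so fluorescence reports activation of this transcription factor in transduced mammalian cells. The catalogue lists the backbone as Clontech's pNFkappaB-d2EGFP reporter. The associated work describes an AAV-based intracellular sensor of pathological NF-κB activation, intended for disease-inducible gene transfer. In bacteria the plasmid is maintained at high copy from a ColE1/pUC-type origin and selected with ampicillin through the bla gene and its promoter. An f1 phage origin and small remnants of lacZα, lacI, rop, bom and M13 genes are also present as backbone residue.

The expression cassette sits between two AAV2 inverted terminal repeats, both annotated only as fragments. These repeats are the cis elements needed for replication and packaging of the vector genome. The "SC" in the name may indicate a self-complementary design, but the record does not say so. Just inside one ITR lie a synthetic poly(A) signal and the human α2-globin RNA polymerase II pause site, an arrangement that typically blocks read-through transcription from upstream sequences and so lowers background from an inducible promoter.

The NF-κB response elements themselves are not annotated. The only promoter-like hit is a short fragment matched to the TRE3GV promoter, which probably reflects a shared minimal promoter region rather than Tet responsiveness. Downstream come a modified SV40 intron, the 720 bp EGFP coding sequence, an SV40 poly(A) signal annotated in reverse orientation, and a bGH poly(A) signal. The meanings of "NF8" and "d1" in the name are not explained, and no destabilising degron is annotated on EGFP.
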