Addgene plasmid #122036: pSC-NF8-d1-eGFP
Purpose: AAV vector, NFkappaB-dependent eGFP expression
Depositing lab: Liliane Tenenbaum. Depositing organization: Centre Hospitalier Universitaire Vaudois (CHUV). Publication: An adeno-associated virus-based intracellular sensor of pathological nuclear factor-kappaB activation for disease-inducible gene transfer. Chtarto A, Bockstael O, Gebara E, Vermoesen K, Melas C, Pythoud C, Levivier M, De Witte O, Luthi-Carter R, Clinkers R, Tenenbaum L. PLoS One. 2013;8(1):e53156. doi: 10.1371/journal.pone.0053156. Epub 2013 Jan 3. PubMed 23301037.
Backbone
  Vector backbone: pNFkappaB-d2EGFP
  Backbone manufacturer: Clontech
  Vector type: AAV
Growth in bacteria
  Bacterial resistance: Ampicillin, 100 μg/mL
  Growth temperature: 37°C
  Growth strain: NEB Stable
  Copy number: High Copy
Gene/Insert
  Gene/Insert name: eGFP
  Species: Aequorea victoria
  Insert size (bp): 720
  Cloning method: Restriction Enzyme; 5′ cloning site unknown (unknown if destroyed); 3′ cloning site unknown (unknown if destroyed)
  Sequencing primers: 5′ n/a
Terms and licenses: Academic/Nonprofit Terms; Industry Terms: Not Available to Industry
How to cite: pSC-NF8-d1-eGFP was a gift from Liliane Tenenbaum (Addgene plasmid # 122036 ; http://n2t.net/addgene:122036 ; RRID:Addgene_122036)
